>Addgene plasmid #66299 | GPER-Tango | addgene full sequence | sequence record 173899 | Addgene assembled sequence
GACGGATCGGGAGATCTCCCGATCCCCTATGGTGCACTCTCAGTACAATCTGCTCTGATGCCGCATAGTT
AAGCCAGTATCTGCTCCCTGCTTGTGTGTTGGAGGTCGCTGAGTAGTGCGCGAGCAAAATTTAAGCTACA
ACAAGGCAAGGCTTGACCGACAATTGCATGAAGAATCTGCTTAGGGTTAGGCGTTTTGCGCTGCTTCGCG
ATGTACGGGCCAGATATACGCGTTGACATTGATTATTGACTAGTTATTAATAGTAATCAATTACGGGGTC
ATTAGTTCATAGCCCATATATGGAGTTCCGCGTTACATAACTTACGGTAAATGGCCCGCCTGGCTGACCG
CCCAACGACCCCCGCCCATTGACGTCAATAATGACGTATGTTCCCATAGTAACGCCAATAGGGACTTTCC
ATTGACGTCAATGGGTGGAGTATTTACGGTAAACTGCCCACTTGGCAGTACATCAAGTGTATCATATGCC
AAGTACGCCCCCTATTGACGTCAATGACGGTAAATGGCCCGCCTGGCATTATGCCCAGTACATGACCTTA
TGGGACTTTCCTACTTGGCAGTACATCTACGTATTAGTCATCGCTATTACCATGGTGATGCGGTTTTGGC
AGTACATCAATGGGCGTGGATAGCGGTTTGACTCACGGGGATTTCCAAGTCTCCACCCCATTGACGTCAA
TGGGAGTTTGTTTTGGCACCAAAATCAACGGGACTTTCCAAAATGTCGTAACAACTCCGCCCCATTGACG
CAAATGGGCGGTAGGCGTGTACGGTGGGAGGTCTATATAAGCAGAGCTCTCTGGCTAACTAGAGAACCCA
CTGCTTACTGGCTTATCGAAATTAATACGACTCACTATAGGGAGACCCAAGCTGGCTAGCGTTTAAACTT
AAGCTTGGTACCGAGCTCGGATCCACTAGTCCAGTGTGGTGGAATTCTGCAGATATCCAGCACAGTGGCG
GCCGCGCCACCATGAAGACGATCATCGCCCTGAGCTACATCTTCTGCCTGGTATTCGCCGACTACAAGGA
CGATGATGACGCCAGCATCGATATGGACGTAACATCCCAAGCAAGAGGAGTGGGTCTTGAGATGTACCCG
GGGACTGCGCAGCCCGCAGCTCCTAACACTACTTCACCCGAGCTGAACCTGTCACACCCTCTCCTGGGCA
CTGCGCTCGCGAACGGAACCGGGGAGCTGTCTGAGCACCAGCAGTACGTCATAGGCCTGTTCCTGTCCTG
TTTGTATACCATTTTTCTCTTCCCCATTGGGTTTGTGGGGAACATCCTGATTCTTGTTGTTAACATCAGC
TTCAGGGAGAAAATGACGATTCCTGACTTGTACTTTATCAACCTGGCCGTCGCCGACTTGATTTTGGTGG
CGGATTCTCTGATTGAGGTTTTTAACCTCCACGAGAGATATTACGACATCGCTGTGCTGTGTACCTTTAT
GAGCCTCTTTCTGCAGGTTAACATGTATTCCTCAGTGTTTTTTCTGACCTGGATGTCATTCGACAGATAC
ATCGCCCTCGCCAGGGCTATGAGGTGCTCTCTGTTCCGCACGAAACACCACGCCCGGCTTAGTTGCGGGC
TCATTTGGATGGCCTCAGTGAGCGCAACACTGGTGCCGTTTACTGCCGTACACCTCCAGCATACAGACGA
AGCCTGTTTTTGCTTCGCTGATGTTAGGGAGGTCCAATGGCTGGAAGTTACTCTGGGTTTCATAGTTCCA
TTTGCCATCATAGGGCTTTGCTATAGCTTGATCGTTCGAGTACTGGTGAGAGCACACAGACACCGCGGAC
TCAGGCCTCGCCGCCAGAAGGCACTGAGGATGATCCTCGCCGTCGTGCTGGTATTTTTTGTGTGCTGGCT
GCCAGAGAATGTCTTCATTAGCGTTCATTTGCTGCAGAGGACTCAACCTGGTGCCGCCCCCTGTAAGCAG
AGCTTCAGGCACGCCCACCCCCTCACAGGCCATATCGTGAATTTGGCCGCTTTTTCTAATTCCTGTCTGA
ACCCTCTGATCTACAGTTTCCTGGGGGAAACCTTTAGGGACAAACTGCGATTGTACATAGAACAAAAGAC
CAACCTGCCGGCCCTGAATCGGTTCTGCCACGCGGCCCTCAAAGCTGTGATTCCGGACTCAACTGAGCAG
AGTGATGTCCGATTTAGCTCTGCGGTCATCGATACCGGTGGACGCACCCCACCCAGCCTGGGTCCCCAAG
ATGAGTCCTGCACCACCGCCAGCTCCTCCCTGGCCAAGGACACTTCATCGACCGGTGAGAACCTGTACTT
CCAGCTAAGATTAGATAAAAGTAAAGTGATTAACAGCGCATTAGAGCTGCTTAATGAGGTCGGAATCGAA
GGTTTAACAACCCGTAAACTCGCCCAGAAGCTAGGTGTAGAGCAGCCTACATTGTATTGGCATGTAAAAA
ATAAGCGGGCTTTGCTCGACGCCTTAGCCATTGAGATGTTAGATAGGCACCATACTCACTTTTGCCCTTT
AGAAGGGGAAAGCTGGCAAGATTTTTTACGTAATAACGCTAAAAGTTTTAGATGTGCTTTACTAAGTCAT
CGCGATGGAGCAAAAGTACATTTAGGTACACGGCCTACAGAAAAACAGTATGAAACTCTCGAAAATCAAT
TAGCCTTTTTATGCCAACAAGGTTTTTCACTAGAGAATGCATTATATGCACTCAGCGCTGTGGGGCATTT
TACTTTAGGTTGCGTATTGGAAGATCAAGAGCATCAAGTCGCTAAAGAAGAAAGGGAAACACCTACTACT
GATAGTATGCCGCCATTATTACGACAAGCTATCGAATTATTTGATCACCAAGGTGCAGAGCCAGCCTTCT
TATTCGGCCTTGAATTGATCATATGCGGATTAGAAAAACAACTTAAATGTGAAAGTGGGTCCGCGTACAG
CCGCGCGCGTACGAAAAACAATTACGGGTCTACCATCGAGGGCCTGCTCGATCTCCCGGACGACGACGCC
CCCGAAGAGGCGGGGCTGGCGGCTCCGCGCCTGTCCTTTCTCCCCGCGGGACACACGCGCAGACTGTCGA
CGGCCCCCCCGACCGATGTCAGCCTGGGGGACGAGCTCCACTTAGACGGCGAGGACGTGGCGATGGCGCA
TGCCGACGCGCTAGACGATTTCGATCTGGACATGTTGGGGGACGGGGATTCCCCGGGTCCGGGATTTACC
CCCCACGACTCCGCCCCCTACGGCGCTCTGGATATGGCCGACTTCGAGTTTGAGCAGATGTTTACCGATG
CCCTTGGAATTGACGAGTACGGTGGGTAGCTCGAGTCTAGAGGGCCCGTTTAAACCCGCTGATCAGCCTC
GACTGTGCCTTCTAGTTGCCAGCCATCTGTTGTTTGCCCCTCCCCCGTGCCTTCCTTGACCCTGGAAGGT
GCCACTCCCACTGTCCTTTCCTAATAAAATGAGGAAATTGCATCGCATTGTCTGAGTAGGTGTCATTCTA
TTCTGGGGGGTGGGGTGGGGCAGGACAGCAAGGGGGAGGATTGGGAAGACAATAGCAGGCATGCTGGGGA
TGCGGTGGGCTCTATGGCTTCTGAGGCGGAAAGAACCAGCTGGGGCTCTAGGGGGTATCCCC
[124 nt withheld, positions 3633-3756]
C
[91 nt withheld, positions 3758-3848]
A
[49 nt withheld, positions 3850-3898]
CCTTTGACGTTGGAGTCCACGTTCTTT
[37 nt withheld, positions 3926-3962]
ACCCTATCTCGGTCTATTCTTTTGATTTATAAGGGATTTTGCCGATTTCGGCCTATTGGTTAAAAAATGA
GCTGATTTAACAAAAATTTAACGCGAATTAATTCTGTGGAATGTGTGTCAGTTAGGGTGTGGAAAGTCCC
CAGGCTCCCCAGCAGGCAGAAGTATGCAAAGCATGCATCTCAATTAGTCAGCAACCAGGTGTGGAAAGTC
CCCAGGCTCCCCAGCAGGCAGAAGTATGCAAAGCATGCATCTCAATTAGTCAGCAACCATAGTCCCGCCC
CTAACTCCGCCCATCCCGCCCCTAACTCCGCCCAGTTCCGCCCATTCTCCGCCCCATGGCTGACTAATTT
TTTTTATTTATGCAGAGGCCGAGGCCGCCTCTGCCTCTGAGCTATTCCAGAAGTAGTGAGGAGGCTTTTT
TGGAGGCCTAGGCTTTTGCAAAAAGCTCCCGGGAGCTTGTATATCCATTTTCGGATCTGATCAAGAGACA
GGATGAGGATCGTTTCGCATGATTGAACAAGATGGATTGCACGCAGGTTCTCCGGCCGCTTGGGTGGAGA
GGCTATTCGGCTATGACTGGGCACAACAGACAATCGGCTGCTCTGATGCCGCCGTGTTCCGGCTGTCAGC
GCAGGGGCGCCCGGTTCTTTTTGTCAAGACCGACCTGTCCGGTGCCCTGAATGAACTGCAGGACGAGGCA
GCGCGGCTATCGTGGCTGGCCACGACGGGCGTTCCTTGCGCAGCTGTGCTCGACGTTGTCACTGAAGCGG
GAAGGGACTGGCTGCTATTGGGCGAAGTGCCGGGGCAGGATCTCCTGTCATCTCACCTTGCTCCTGCCGA
GAAAGTATCCATCATGGCTGATGCAATGCGGCGGCTGCATACGCTTGATCCGGCTACCTGCCCATTCGAC
CACCAAGCGAAACATCGCATCGAGCGAGCACGTACTCGGATGGAAGCCGGTCTTGTCGATCAGGATGATC
TGGACGAAGAGCATCAGGGGCTCGCGCCAGCCGAACTGTTCGCCAGGCTCAAGGCGCGCATGCCCGACGG
CGAGGATCTCGTCGTGACCCATGGCGATGCCTGCTTGCCGAATATCATGGTGGAAAATGGCCGCTTTTCT
GGATTCATCGACTGTGGCCGGCTGGGTGTGGCGGACCGCTATCAGGACATAGCGTTGGCTACCCGTGATA
TTGCTGAAGAGCTTGGCGGCGAATGGGCTGACCGCTTCCTCGTGCTTTACGGTATCGCCGCTCCCGATTC
GCAGCGCATCGCCTTCTATCGCCTTCTTGACGAGTTCTTCTGAGCGGGACTCTGGGGTTCGAAATGACCG
ACCAAGCGACGCCCAACCTGCCATCACGAGATTTCGATTCCACCGCCGCCTTCTATGAAAGGTTGGGCTT
CGGAATCGTTTTCCGGGACGCCGGCTGGATGATCCTCCAGCGCGGGGATCTCATGCTGGAGTTCTTCGCC
CACCCCAACTTGTTTATTGCAGCTTATAATGGTTACAAATAAAGCAATAGCATCACAAATTTCACAAATA
AAGCATTTTTTTCACTGCATTCTAGTTGTGGTTTGTCCAAACTCATCAATGTATCTTATCATGTCTGTAT
ACCGTCGACCTCTAGCTAGAGCTTGGCGTAATCATGGTCATAGCTGTTTCCTGTGTGAAATTGTTATCCG
CTCACAATTCCACACAACATACGAGCCGGAAGCATAAAGTGTAAAGCCTGGGGTGCCTAATGAGTGAGCT
AACTCACATTAATTGCGTTGCGCTCACTGCCCGCTTTCCAGTCGGGAAACCTGTCGTGCCAGCTGCATTA
ATGAATCGGCCAACGCGCGGGGAGAGGCGGTTTGCGTATTGGGCGCTCTTCCGCTTCCTCGCTCACTGAC
TCGCTGCGCTCGGTCGTTCGGCTGCGGCGAGCGGTATCAGCTCACTCAAAGGCGGTAATACGGTTATCCA
CAGAATCAGGGGATAACGCAGGAAAGAACATGTGAGCAAAAGGCCAGCAAAAGGCCAGGAACCGTAAAAA
GGCCGCGTTGCTGGCGTTTTTCCATAGGCTCCGCCCCCCTGACGAGCATCACAAAAATCGACGCTCAAGT
CAGAGGTGGCGAAACCCGACAGGACTATAAAGATACCAGGCGTTTCCCCCTGGAAGCTCCCTCGTGCGCT
CTCCTGTTCCGACCCTGCCGCTTACCGGATACCTGTCCGCCTTTCTCCCTTCGGGAAGCGTGGCGCTTTC
TCATAGCTCACGCTGTAGGTATCTCAGTTCGGTGTAGGTCGTTCGCTCCAAGCTGGGCTGTGTGCACGAA
CCCCCCGTTCAGCCCGACCGCTGCGCCTTATCCGGTAACTATCGTCTTGAGTCCAACCCGGTAAGACACG
ACTTATCGCCACTGGCAGCAGCCACTGGTAACAGGATTAGCAGAGCGAGGTATGTAGGCGGTGCTACAGA
GTTCTTGAAGTGGTGGCCTAACTACGGCTACACTAGAAGAACAGTATTTGGTATCTGCGCTCTGCTGAAG
CCAGTTACCTTCGGAAAAAGAGTTGGTAGCTCTTGATCCGGCAAACAAACCACCGCTGGTAGCGGTTTTT
TTGTTTGCAAGCAGCAGATTACGCGCAGAAAAAAAGGATCTCAAGAAGATCCTTTGATCTTTTCTACGGG
GTCTGACGCTCAGTGGAACGAAAACTCACGTTAAGGGATTTTGGTCATGAGATTATCAAAAAGGATCTTC
ACCTAGATCCTTTTAAATTAAAAATGAAGTTTTAAATCAATCTAAAGTATATATGAGTAAACTTGGTCTG
ACAGTTACCAATGCTTAATCAGTGAGGCACCTATCTCAGCGATCTGTCTATTTCGTTCATCCATAGTTGC
CTGACTCCCCGTCGTGTAGATAACTACGATACGGGAGGGCTTACCATCTGGCCCCAGTGCTGCAATGATA
CCGCGAGACCCACGCTCACCGGCTCCAGATTTATCAGCAATAAACCAGCCAGCCGGAAGGGCCGAGCGCA
GAAGTGGTCCTGCAACTTTATCCGCCTCCATCCAGTCTATTAATTGTTGCCGGGAAGCTAGAGTAAGTAG
TTCGCCAGTTAATAGTTTGCGCAACGTTGTTGCCATTGCTACAGGCATCGTGGTGTCACGCTCGTCGTTT
GGTATGGCTTCATTCAGCTCCGGTTCCCAACGATCAAGGCGAGTTACATGATCCCCCATGTTGTGCAAAA
AAGCGGTTAGCTCCTTCGGTCCTCCGATCGTTGTCAGAAGTAAGTTGGCCGCAGTGTTATCACTCATGGT
TATGGCAGCACTGCATAATTCTCTTACTGTCATGCCATCCGTAAGATGCTTTTCTGTGACTGGTGAGTAC
TCAACCAAGTCATTCTGAGAATAGTGTATGCGGCGACCGAGTTGCTCTTGCCCGGCGTCAATACGGGATA
ATACCGCGCCACATAGCAGAACTTTAAAAGTGCTCATCATTGGAAAACGTTCTTCGGGGCGAAAACTCTC
AAGGATCTTACCGCTGTTGAGATCCAGTTCGATGTAACCCACTCGTGCACCCAACTGATCTTCAGCATCT
TTTACTTTCACCAGCGTTTCTGGGTGAGCAAAAACAGGAAGGCAAAATGCCGCAAAAAAGGGAATAAGGG
CGACACGGAAATGTTGAATACTCATACTCTTCCTTTTTCAATATTATTGAAGCATTTATCAGGGTTATTG
TCTCATGAGCGGATACATATTTGAATGTATTTAGAAAAATAAACAAATAGGGGTTCCGCGCACATTTCCC
CGAAAAGTGCCACCTGACGTC
Features (pLannotate 1.2.2; 23 found; start..end, strand, type, name):
     28..80      -  misc_feature   bom (fragment): basis of mobility region from pBR322
    235..614     +  enhancer       CMV enhancer: human cytomegalovirus immediate early enhancer
    615..818     +  promoter       CMV promoter: human cytomegalovirus (CMV) immediate early promoter
    814..847     +  LTR            5' LTR (truncated) (fragment): truncated 5' long terminal repeat (LTR) from HIV-1
    863..881     +  promoter       T7 promoter: promoter for bacteriophage T7 RNA polymerase
   1040..1060    +  CDS            3xFLAG (fragment): three tandem FLAG® epitope tags
   1073..2197    +  CDS            GPER1: GPER1_HUMAN - Also known as CEPR, CMKRL2, DRY12, GPER, GPR30 From Homo sapiens (Human).
   2318..2931    +  CDS            TetR (fragment): tetracycline repressor TetR; tetR from transposon Tn10; TetR binds to the tetracycline operator tetO to inhibit transcription. This inhibition can be relieved by adding tetracycline or doxycycline.
   3083..3316    +  CDS            VP16 AD: transcriptional activation domain of herpes simplex virus protein VP16 (Triezenberg et al., 1988; Cousens et al., 1989); UL48
   3363..3587    +  polyA_signal   bGH poly(A) signal: bovine growth hormone polyadenylation signal
   3591..3612    +  promoter       SV40 promoter (fragment): SV40 enhancer and early promoter
   3633..4061    +  rep_origin     f1 ori (sequence partly withheld): f1 bacteriophage origin of replication; arrow indicates direction of (+) strand synthesis
   4075..4404    +  promoter       SV40 promoter: SV40 enhancer and early promoter
   4471..5262    +  CDS            neo: KKA2_KLEPN - Also known as kan, nptII. Experimental evidence at protein level: Swiss-Prot protein existence level 1. Resistance to kanamycin, neomycin, paromomycin, ribostamycin, butirosin and gentamicin B. From Klebsiella pneumoniae.
   5286..5444    +  CDS            ble (fragment): BLE_KLEPN - Experimental evidence at protein level: Swiss-Prot protein existence level 1. Binding protein with a strong affinity to the bleomycin family of antibiotics. Binds to CL990; an antimitotic-antibiotic compound. From Klebsiella pneumoniae.
   5439..5560    +  polyA_signal   SV40 poly(A) signal: SV40 polyadenylation signal
   5633..5649    -  protein_bind   lac operator: The lac repressor binds to the lac operator to inhibit transcription in E. coli. This inhibition can be relieved by adding lactose or isopropyl-β-D-thiogalactopyranoside (IPTG). lac repressor encoded by lacI
   5657..5687    -  promoter       lac promoter: promoter for the E. coli lac operon
   5702..5723    -  protein_bind   CAP binding site: CAP binding activates transcription in the presence of cAMP. E. coli catabolite activator protein
   5736..5828    -  CDS            lacI (fragment): lac repressor; lacI; The lac repressor binds to the lac operator to inhibit transcription in E. coli. This inhibition can be relieved by adding lactose or isopropyl-β-D-thiogalactopyranoside (IPTG).
   6011..6596    -  rep_origin     ori: high-copy-number ColE1/pMB1/pBR322/pUC origin of replication
   6767..7627    -  CDS            AmpR: β-lactamase; bla; confers resistance to ampicillin, carbenicillin, and related antibiotics
   7628..7732    -  promoter       AmpR promoter: bla
