[The description below was written by a language model from this plasmid's Addgene catalogue record, the feature table of its GenBank file and pLannotate feature annotations shown in this document.]
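Description:
GPER-Tango is a mammalian expression plasmid from the PRESTO-Tango collection. It is built on an "empty Tango" backbone that the depositor notes was derived from pcDNA3.1(+). The plasmid propagates in E. coli at high copy from a ColE1/pUC-type origin under ampicillin selection (AmpR) and also carries an f1 origin. For mammalian cells, an SV40 promoter drives a neomycin resistance gene followed by an SV40 polyadenylation signal, which allows G418 selection. The assembled sequence is 7,763 nt. Some short annotations, such as the HIV-1 LTR, ble and lacI fragments, are probably backbone remnants or partial matches rather than functional parts.

The payload is a single fusion reading frame driven by the CMV enhancer/promoter and terminated by the bGH polyadenylation signal. An N-terminal FLAG epitope supplied by the backbone precedes the 1,125 bp human GPER1 coding sequence (the G protein-coupled estrogen receptor, also known as GPR30). Downstream lie a TetR segment and the VP16 activation domain, which together form the tTA transcription factor. According to the record, the system reads out receptor activity as transcriptional activation following arrestin translocation. In general Tango designs, arrestin recruitment to the activated receptor leads to release of the tethered tTA, which then drives a reporter gene. The linker between receptor and tTA is not annotated in the feature table, so its components are not confirmed here. A T7 promoter sits upstream of the insert. The receptor was cloned at NotI, and the depositor cautions that the 3′ site after tTA may be XbaI rather than XhoI.

The plasmid is intended for parallel screening of ligands across the GPCRome. It was produced under a program that develops tools for understudied drug-target families. The accompanying 993 bp GenBank record covers only part of the plasmid and has no annotated features.
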