Addgene plasmid #66299: GPER-Tango
Purpose: Expression of G protein-coupled receptors for PRESTO-Tango: parallel receptorome expression and screening via transcriptional output, with transcriptional activation following arrestin translocation
Depositing lab: Bryan Roth. Publication: PRESTO-Tango as an open-source resource for interrogation of the druggable human GPCRome. Kroeze WK, Sassano MF, Huang XP, Lansu K, McCorvy JD, Giguere PM, Sciaky N, Roth BL. Nat Struct Mol Biol. 2015 May;22(5):362-9. doi: 10.1038/nsmb.3014. Epub 2015 Apr 20. PubMed 25895059.
Backbone
  Vector backbone: empty Tango
  Backbone size w/o insert (bp): 6632
  Vector type: Mammalian Expression
  Selectable markers: Neomycin (select with G418)
Growth in bacteria
  Bacterial resistance: Ampicillin, 100 μg/mL
  Growth temperature: 37°C
  Growth strain: DH5alpha
  Copy number: High Copy
Gene/Insert
  Gene/Insert name: GPER
  Species: H. sapiens (human)
  Insert size (bp): 1125
  Entrez Gene: GPER1 (a.k.a. CEPR, CMKRL2, DRY12, FEG-1, GPCR-Br, GPER, GPR30, LERGU, LERGU2, LyGPR, mER)
  Promoter: CMV
  Tag / fusion protein: FLAG (N terminal on backbone)
  Cloning method: Restriction Enzyme; 5′ cloning site NotI (not destroyed); 3′ cloning site XhoI (unknown if destroyed)
  Sequencing primers: 5′ CMV-F; 3′ Tet-R
Terms and licenses: Academic/Nonprofit Terms; Industry Terms: Not Available to Industry
Depositor comments: Please note: Most of the PRESTO-Tango vectors do not contain the XhoI cut site downstream of the tTA sequence and instead carry an XbaI site. If you need to perform an XhoI digest we recommend sequencing with a forward primer at the C-terminus of tTA to determine which of the two sites is present. Suggested primer: 5-gagctccacttagacggcgagg-3. Original backbone was pcDNA3.1(+). These plasmids were generated as part of the Illuminating the Druggable Genome (IDG) program sponsored by the NIH Common Fund. The goal of this program is to identify, gather, and distribute information and resources for proteins that currently are not well-studied yet belong to commonly drug-targeted protein families: protein kinases, non-olfactory G-protein coupled receptors (GPCRs), and ion channels. The IDG program is designed to develop fundamental research tools for understudied proteins, elucidate their function, and disseminate the IDG-related resources and data to the greater scientific community.
How to cite: GPER-Tango was a gift from Bryan Roth (Addgene plasmid # 66299 ; http://n2t.net/addgene:66299 ; RRID:Addgene_66299)
