LOCUS       Exported 993 bp ds-DNA linear SYN 12-JUN-2021
DEFINITION  Expression of G protein-coupled receptors for PRESTO-Tango: parallel
            receptorome expression and screening via transcriptional output,
            with transcriptional activation following arrestin translocation.
ACCESSION   .
VERSION     .
KEYWORDS    GPER-Tango
SOURCE      synthetic DNA construct
  ORGANISM  synthetic DNA construct
REFERENCE   1 (bases 1 to 993)
  AUTHORS   Kroeze WK, Sassano MF, Huang XP, Lansu K, McCorvy JD, Giguere PM,
            Sciaky N, Roth BL
  TITLE     PRESTO-Tango as an open-source resource for interrogation of the
            druggable human GPCRome.
  JOURNAL   Nat Struct Mol Biol. 2015 May;22(5):362-9. doi: 10.1038/nsmb.3014.
            Epub 2015 Apr 20.
  PUBMED    25895059
REFERENCE   2 (bases 1 to 993)
  AUTHORS   .
  TITLE     Direct Submission
  JOURNAL   Exported Jun 12, 2021 from SnapGene Server 1.1.58
            http://www.snapgene.com
FEATURES             Location/Qualifiers
     source          1..993
                     /organism="synthetic DNA construct"
                     /mol_type="other DNA"
ORIGIN
        1 gctctaatgc gctgttaatc actttacttt tatctaatct tagctggaag tacaggttct
       61 caccggtcga tgaagtgtcc ttggccaggg aggagctggc ggtggtgcag gactcatctt
      121 ggggacccag gctgggtggg gtgcgtccac cggtatcgat gaccgcagag ctaaatcgga
      181 catcactctg ctcagttgag tccggaatca cagctttgag ggccgcgtgg cagaaccgat
      241 tcagggccgg caggttggtc ttttgttcta tgtacaatcg cagtttgtcc ctaaaggttt
      301 cccccaggaa actgtagatc agagggttca gacaggaatt agaaaaagcg gccaaattca
      361 cgatatggcc tgtgaggggg tgggcgtgcc tgaagctctg cttacagggg gcggcaccag
      421 gttgagtcct ctgcagcaaa tgaacgctaa tgaagacatt ctctggcagc cagcacacaa
      481 aaaataccag cacgacggcg aggatcatcc tcagtgcctt ctggcggcga ggcctgagtc
      541 cgcggtgtct gtgtgctctc accagtactc gaacgatcaa gctatagcaa agccctatga
      601 tggcaaatgg aactatgaaa cccagagtaa cttccagcca ttggacctcc ctaacatcag
      661 cgaagcaaaa acaggcttcg tctgtatgct ggaggtgtac ggcagtaaac ggcaccagtg
      721 ttgcgctcac tgaggccatc caaatgagcc cgcaactaag ccgggcgtgg tgtttcgtgc
      781 ggaacagaga gcacctcata gccctggcga gggcgatgta tctgtcgaat gacatccagg
      841 tcagaaaaaa cactgaggaa tacatgttaa cctgcagaaa gaggctcata aaggtacaca
      901 gcacagcgat gtcgtaatat ctctcgtgga ggttaaaaac ctcaatcaga gaatccgcca
      961 ccaaaatcaa gtcggcgacg gccaggttga taa
//
