>Addgene plasmid #66299 | GPER-Tango | depositor partial sequence | sequence record 113211 | empty Tango
GACGGATCGGGAGATCTCCCGATCCCCTATGGTGCACTCTCAGTACAATCTGCTCTGATGCCGCATAGTT
AAGCCAGTATCTGCTCCCTGCTTGTGTGTTGGAGGTCGCTGAGTAGTGCGCGAGCAAAATTTAAGCTACA
ACAAGGCAAGGCTTGACCGACAATTGCATGAAGAATCTGCTTAGGGTTAGGCGTTTTGCGCTGCTTCGCG
ATGTACGGGCCAGATATACGCGTTGACATTGATTATTGACTAGTTATTAATAGTAATCAATTACGGGGTC
ATTAGTTCATAGCCCATATATGGAGTTCCGCGTTACATAACTTACGGTAAATGGCCCGCCTGGCTGACCG
CCCAACGACCCCCGCCCATTGACGTCAATAATGACGTATGTTCCCATAGTAACGCCAATAGGGACTTTCC
ATTGACGTCAATGGGTGGAGTATTTACGGTAAACTGCCCACTTGGCAGTACATCAAGTGTATCATATGCC
AAGTACGCCCCCTATTGACGTCAATGACGGTAAATGGCCCGCCTGGCATTATGCCCAGTACATGACCTTA
TGGGACTTTCCTACTTGGCAGTACATCTACGTATTAGTCATCGCTATTACCATGGTGATGCGGTTTTGGC
AGTACATCAATGGGCGTGGATAGCGGTTTGACTCACGGGGATTTCCAAGTCTCCACCCCATTGACGTCAA
TGGGAGTTTGTTTTGGCACCAAAATCAACGGGACTTTCCAAAATGTCGTAACAACTCCGCCCCATTGACG
CAAATGGGCGGTAGGCGTGTACGGTGGGAGGTCTATATAAGCAGAGCTCTCTGGCTAACTAGAGAACCCA
CTGCTTACTGGCTTATCGAAATTAATACGACTCACTATAGGGAGACCCAAGCTGGCTAGCGTTTAAACTT
AAGCTTGGTACCGAGCTCGGATCCACTAGTCCAGTGTGGTGGAATTCTGCAGATATCCAGCACAGTGGCG
GCCGCGCCACCATGAAGACGATCATCGCCCTGAGCTACATCTTCTGCCTGGTATTCGCCGACTACAAGGA
CGATGATGACGCCAGCATCGATACCGGTGGACGCACCCCACCCAGCCTGGGTCCCCAAGATGAGTCCTGC
ACCACCGCCAGCTCCTCCCTGGCCAAGGACACTTCATCGACCGGTGAGAACCTGTACTTCCAGCTAAGAT
TAGATAAAAGTAAAGTGATTAACAGCGCATTAGAGCTGCTTAATGAGGTCGGAATCGAAGGTTTAACAAC
CCGTAAACTCGCCCAGAAGCTAGGTGTAGAGCAGCCTACATTGTATTGGCATGTAAAAAATAAGCGGGCT
TTGCTCGACGCCTTAGCCATTGAGATGTTAGATAGGCACCATACTCACTTTTGCCCTTTAGAAGGGGAAA
GCTGGCAAGATTTTTTACGTAATAACGCTAAAAGTTTTAGATGTGCTTTACTAAGTCATCGCGATGGAGC
AAAAGTACATTTAGGTACACGGCCTACAGAAAAACAGTATGAAACTCTCGAAAATCAATTAGCCTTTTTA
TGCCAACAAGGTTTTTCACTAGAGAATGCATTATATGCACTCAGCGCTGTGGGGCATTTTACTTTAGGTT
GCGTATTGGAAGATCAAGAGCATCAAGTCGCTAAAGAAGAAAGGGAAACACCTACTACTGATAGTATGCC
GCCATTATTACGACAAGCTATCGAATTATTTGATCACCAAGGTGCAGAGCCAGCCTTCTTATTCGGCCTT
GAATTGATCATATGCGGATTAGAAAAACAACTTAAATGTGAAAGTGGGTCCGCGTACAGCCGCGCGCGTA
CGAAAAACAATTACGGGTCTACCATCGAGGGCCTGCTCGATCTCCCGGACGACGACGCCCCCGAAGAGGC
GGGGCTGGCGGCTCCGCGCCTGTCCTTTCTCCCCGCGGGACACACGCGCAGACTGTCGACGGCCCCCCCG
ACCGATGTCAGCCTGGGGGACGAGCTCCACTTAGACGGCGAGGACGTGGCGATGGCGCATGCCGACGCGC
TAGACGATTTCGATCTGGACATGTTGGGGGACGGGGATTCCCCGGGTCCGGGATTTACCCCCCACGACTC
CGCCCCCTACGGCGCTCTGGATATGGCCGACTTCGAGTTTGAGCAGATGTTTACCGATGCCCTTGGAATT
GACGAGTACGGTGGGTAGCTCGAGTCTAGAGGGCCCGTTTAAACCCGCTGATCAGCCTCGACTGTGCCTT
CTAGTTGCCAGCCATCTGTTGTTTGCCCCTCCCCCGTGCCTTCCTTGACCCTGGAAGGTGCCACTCCCAC
TGTCCTTTCCTAATAAAATGAGGAAATTGCATCGCATTGTCTGAGTAGGTGTCATTCTATTCTGGGGGGT
GGGGTGGGGCAGGACAGCAAGGGGGAGGATTGGGAAGACAATAGCAGGCATGCTGGGGATGCGGTGGGCT
CTATGGCTTCTGAGGCGGAAAGAACCAGCTGGGGCTCTAGGGGGTATCCCC
[124 nt withheld, positions 2502-2625]
C
[91 nt withheld, positions 2627-2717]
A
[49 nt withheld, positions 2719-2767]
CCTTTGACGTTGGAGTCCACGTTCTTT
[37 nt withheld, positions 2795-2831]
ACCCTATCTCGGTCTATTCTTTTGATTTATAAGGGATTTTGCCGATTTCGGCCTATTGGTTAAAAAATGA
GCTGATTTAACAAAAATTTAACGCGAATTAATTCTGTGGAATGTGTGTCAGTTAGGGTGTGGAAAGTCCC
CAGGCTCCCCAGCAGGCAGAAGTATGCAAAGCATGCATCTCAATTAGTCAGCAACCAGGTGTGGAAAGTC
CCCAGGCTCCCCAGCAGGCAGAAGTATGCAAAGCATGCATCTCAATTAGTCAGCAACCATAGTCCCGCCC
CTAACTCCGCCCATCCCGCCCCTAACTCCGCCCAGTTCCGCCCATTCTCCGCCCCATGGCTGACTAATTT
TTTTTATTTATGCAGAGGCCGAGGCCGCCTCTGCCTCTGAGCTATTCCAGAAGTAGTGAGGAGGCTTTTT
TGGAGGCCTAGGCTTTTGCAAAAAGCTCCCGGGAGCTTGTATATCCATTTTCGGATCTGATCAAGAGACA
GGATGAGGATCGTTTCGCATGATTGAACAAGATGGATTGCACGCAGGTTCTCCGGCCGCTTGGGTGGAGA
GGCTATTCGGCTATGACTGGGCACAACAGACAATCGGCTGCTCTGATGCCGCCGTGTTCCGGCTGTCAGC
GCAGGGGCGCCCGGTTCTTTTTGTCAAGACCGACCTGTCCGGTGCCCTGAATGAACTGCAGGACGAGGCA
GCGCGGCTATCGTGGCTGGCCACGACGGGCGTTCCTTGCGCAGCTGTGCTCGACGTTGTCACTGAAGCGG
GAAGGGACTGGCTGCTATTGGGCGAAGTGCCGGGGCAGGATCTCCTGTCATCTCACCTTGCTCCTGCCGA
GAAAGTATCCATCATGGCTGATGCAATGCGGCGGCTGCATACGCTTGATCCGGCTACCTGCCCATTCGAC
CACCAAGCGAAACATCGCATCGAGCGAGCACGTACTCGGATGGAAGCCGGTCTTGTCGATCAGGATGATC
TGGACGAAGAGCATCAGGGGCTCGCGCCAGCCGAACTGTTCGCCAGGCTCAAGGCGCGCATGCCCGACGG
CGAGGATCTCGTCGTGACCCATGGCGATGCCTGCTTGCCGAATATCATGGTGGAAAATGGCCGCTTTTCT
GGATTCATCGACTGTGGCCGGCTGGGTGTGGCGGACCGCTATCAGGACATAGCGTTGGCTACCCGTGATA
TTGCTGAAGAGCTTGGCGGCGAATGGGCTGACCGCTTCCTCGTGCTTTACGGTATCGCCGCTCCCGATTC
GCAGCGCATCGCCTTCTATCGCCTTCTTGACGAGTTCTTCTGAGCGGGACTCTGGGGTTCGAAATGACCG
ACCAAGCGACGCCCAACCTGCCATCACGAGATTTCGATTCCACCGCCGCCTTCTATGAAAGGTTGGGCTT
CGGAATCGTTTTCCGGGACGCCGGCTGGATGATCCTCCAGCGCGGGGATCTCATGCTGGAGTTCTTCGCC
CACCCCAACTTGTTTATTGCAGCTTATAATGGTTACAAATAAAGCAATAGCATCACAAATTTCACAAATA
AAGCATTTTTTTCACTGCATTCTAGTTGTGGTTTGTCCAAACTCATCAATGTATCTTATCATGTCTGTAT
ACCGTCGACCTCTAGCTAGAGCTTGGCGTAATCATGGTCATAGCTGTTTCCTGTGTGAAATTGTTATCCG
CTCACAATTCCACACAACATACGAGCCGGAAGCATAAAGTGTAAAGCCTGGGGTGCCTAATGAGTGAGCT
AACTCACATTAATTGCGTTGCGCTCACTGCCCGCTTTCCAGTCGGGAAACCTGTCGTGCCAGCTGCATTA
ATGAATCGGCCAACGCGCGGGGAGAGGCGGTTTGCGTATTGGGCGCTCTTCCGCTTCCTCGCTCACTGAC
TCGCTGCGCTCGGTCGTTCGGCTGCGGCGAGCGGTATCAGCTCACTCAAAGGCGGTAATACGGTTATCCA
CAGAATCAGGGGATAACGCAGGAAAGAACATGTGAGCAAAAGGCCAGCAAAAGGCCAGGAACCGTAAAAA
GGCCGCGTTGCTGGCGTTTTTCCATAGGCTCCGCCCCCCTGACGAGCATCACAAAAATCGACGCTCAAGT
CAGAGGTGGCGAAACCCGACAGGACTATAAAGATACCAGGCGTTTCCCCCTGGAAGCTCCCTCGTGCGCT
CTCCTGTTCCGACCCTGCCGCTTACCGGATACCTGTCCGCCTTTCTCCCTTCGGGAAGCGTGGCGCTTTC
TCATAGCTCACGCTGTAGGTATCTCAGTTCGGTGTAGGTCGTTCGCTCCAAGCTGGGCTGTGTGCACGAA
CCCCCCGTTCAGCCCGACCGCTGCGCCTTATCCGGTAACTATCGTCTTGAGTCCAACCCGGTAAGACACG
ACTTATCGCCACTGGCAGCAGCCACTGGTAACAGGATTAGCAGAGCGAGGTATGTAGGCGGTGCTACAGA
GTTCTTGAAGTGGTGGCCTAACTACGGCTACACTAGAAGAACAGTATTTGGTATCTGCGCTCTGCTGAAG
CCAGTTACCTTCGGAAAAAGAGTTGGTAGCTCTTGATCCGGCAAACAAACCACCGCTGGTAGCGGTTTTT
TTGTTTGCAAGCAGCAGATTACGCGCAGAAAAAAAGGATCTCAAGAAGATCCTTTGATCTTTTCTACGGG
GTCTGACGCTCAGTGGAACGAAAACTCACGTTAAGGGATTTTGGTCATGAGATTATCAAAAAGGATCTTC
ACCTAGATCCTTTTAAATTAAAAATGAAGTTTTAAATCAATCTAAAGTATATATGAGTAAACTTGGTCTG
ACAGTTACCAATGCTTAATCAGTGAGGCACCTATCTCAGCGATCTGTCTATTTCGTTCATCCATAGTTGC
CTGACTCCCCGTCGTGTAGATAACTACGATACGGGAGGGCTTACCATCTGGCCCCAGTGCTGCAATGATA
CCGCGAGACCCACGCTCACCGGCTCCAGATTTATCAGCAATAAACCAGCCAGCCGGAAGGGCCGAGCGCA
GAAGTGGTCCTGCAACTTTATCCGCCTCCATCCAGTCTATTAATTGTTGCCGGGAAGCTAGAGTAAGTAG
TTCGCCAGTTAATAGTTTGCGCAACGTTGTTGCCATTGCTACAGGCATCGTGGTGTCACGCTCGTCGTTT
GGTATGGCTTCATTCAGCTCCGGTTCCCAACGATCAAGGCGAGTTACATGATCCCCCATGTTGTGCAAAA
AAGCGGTTAGCTCCTTCGGTCCTCCGATCGTTGTCAGAAGTAAGTTGGCCGCAGTGTTATCACTCATGGT
TATGGCAGCACTGCATAATTCTCTTACTGTCATGCCATCCGTAAGATGCTTTTCTGTGACTGGTGAGTAC
TCAACCAAGTCATTCTGAGAATAGTGTATGCGGCGACCGAGTTGCTCTTGCCCGGCGTCAATACGGGATA
ATACCGCGCCACATAGCAGAACTTTAAAAGTGCTCATCATTGGAAAACGTTCTTCGGGGCGAAAACTCTC
AAGGATCTTACCGCTGTTGAGATCCAGTTCGATGTAACCCACTCGTGCACCCAACTGATCTTCAGCATCT
TTTACTTTCACCAGCGTTTCTGGGTGAGCAAAAACAGGAAGGCAAAATGCCGCAAAAAAGGGAATAAGGG
CGACACGGAAATGTTGAATACTCATACTCTTCCTTTTTCAATATTATTGAAGCATTTATCAGGGTTATTG
TCTCATGAGCGGATACATATTTGAATGTATTTAGAAAAATAAACAAATAGGGGTTCCGCGCACATTTCCC
CGAAAAGTGCCACCTGACGTC
