>Addgene plasmid #66299 | GPER-Tango | depositor partial sequence | sequence record 113212 | GPER
ATGGACGTAACATCCCAAGCAAGAGGAGTGGGTCTTGAGATGTACCCGGGGACTGCGCAGCCCGCAGCTC
CTAACACTACTTCACCCGAGCTGAACCTGTCACACCCTCTCCTGGGCACTGCGCTCGCGAACGGAACCGG
GGAGCTGTCTGAGCACCAGCAGTACGTCATAGGCCTGTTCCTGTCCTGTTTGTATACCATTTTTCTCTTC
CCCATTGGGTTTGTGGGGAACATCCTGATTCTTGTTGTTAACATCAGCTTCAGGGAGAAAATGACGATTC
CTGACTTGTACTTTATCAACCTGGCCGTCGCCGACTTGATTTTGGTGGCGGATTCTCTGATTGAGGTTTT
TAACCTCCACGAGAGATATTACGACATCGCTGTGCTGTGTACCTTTATGAGCCTCTTTCTGCAGGTTAAC
ATGTATTCCTCAGTGTTTTTTCTGACCTGGATGTCATTCGACAGATACATCGCCCTCGCCAGGGCTATGA
GGTGCTCTCTGTTCCGCACGAAACACCACGCCCGGCTTAGTTGCGGGCTCATTTGGATGGCCTCAGTGAG
CGCAACACTGGTGCCGTTTACTGCCGTACACCTCCAGCATACAGACGAAGCCTGTTTTTGCTTCGCTGAT
GTTAGGGAGGTCCAATGGCTGGAAGTTACTCTGGGTTTCATAGTTCCATTTGCCATCATAGGGCTTTGCT
ATAGCTTGATCGTTCGAGTACTGGTGAGAGCACACAGACACCGCGGACTCAGGCCTCGCCGCCAGAAGGC
ACTGAGGATGATCCTCGCCGTCGTGCTGGTATTTTTTGTGTGCTGGCTGCCAGAGAATGTCTTCATTAGC
GTTCATTTGCTGCAGAGGACTCAACCTGGTGCCGCCCCCTGTAAGCAGAGCTTCAGGCACGCCCACCCCC
TCACAGGCCATATCGTGAATTTGGCCGCTTTTTCTAATTCCTGTCTGAACCCTCTGATCTACAGTTTCCT
GGGGGAAACCTTTAGGGACAAACTGCGATTGTACATAGAACAAAAGACCAACCTGCCGGCCCTGAATCGG
TTCTGCCACGCGGCCCTCAAAGCTGTGATTCCGGACTCAACTGAGCAGAGTGATGTCCGATTTAGCTCTG
CGGTC
