>Addgene plasmid #66299 | GPER-Tango | addgene partial sequence | sequence record 124341 | CMV-F 5'-CGCAAATGGGCGGTAGGCGTG-3'
GCTCTCTGGCTAACTAGAGAACCCACTGCTTACTGGCTTATCGAAATTAATACGACTCACTATAGGGAGA
CCCAAGCTGGCTAGCGTTTAAACTTAAGCTTGGTACCGAGCTCGGATCCACTAGTCCAGTGTGGTGGAAT
TCTGCAGATATCCAGCACAGTGGCGGCCGCGCCACCATGAAGACGATCATCGCCCTGAGCTACATCTTCT
GCCTGGTATTCGCCGACTACAAGGACGATGATGACGCCAGCATCGATATGGACGTAACATCCCAAGCAAG
AGGAGTGGGTCTTGAGATGTACCCGGGGACTGCGCAGCCCGCAGCTCCTAACACTACTTCACCCGAGCTG
AACCTGTCACACCCTCTCCTGGGCACTGCGCTCGCGAACGGAACCGGGGAGCTGTCTGAGCACCAGCAGT
ACGTCATAGGCCTGTTCCTGTCCTGTTTGTATACCATTTTTCTCTTCCCCATTGGGTTTGTGGGGAACAT
CCTGATTCTTGTTGTTAACATCAGCTTCAGGGAGAAAATGACGATTCCTGACTTGTACTTTATCAACCTG
GCCGTCGCCGACTTGATTTTGGTGGCGGATTCTCTGATTGAGGTTTTTAACCTCCACGAGAGATATTACG
ACATCGCTGTGCTGTGTACCTTTATGAGCCTCTTTCTGCAGGTTAACATGTATTCCTCAGTGTTTTTTCT
GACCTGGATGTCATTCGACAGATACATCGCCCTCGCCAGGGCTATGAGGTGCTCTCTGTTCCGCACGAAA
CACCACGCCCGGCTTAGTTGCGGGCTCATTTGGATGGCCTCAGTGAGCGCAACACTGGTGCCGTTTACTG
CCGTACACCTCCAG
